Addgene plasmid #54952: mApple-Talin-R-15
Purpose: Localization: Focal Adhesions, Excitation: 568, Emission: 592
Depositing lab: Michael Davidson. Depositing organization: Florida State University, Tallahassee.
Backbone
  Vector backbone: mApple
  Backbone size w/o insert (bp): 4750
  Vector type: Mammalian Expression
  Selectable markers: Neomycin (select with G418)
Growth in bacteria
  Bacterial resistance: Kanamycin, 50 μg/mL
  Growth temperature: 37°C
  Growth strain: DH5alpha
  Copy number: High Copy
Gene/Insert
  Gene/Insert name: Talin R (alt name: NM_011602.5)
  Species: M. musculus (mouse)
  Mutation: Talin Rod Domain
  Promoter: CMV
  Tag / fusion protein: mApple (N terminal on backbone)
  Cloning method: Unknown
  Sequencing primers: 5′ CMV-F; 3′ SV40pA-R
Terms and licenses: Academic/Nonprofit Terms; Industry Terms: Not Available to Industry
Depositor comments: . Excitation = 568; Emission = 592
How to cite: mApple-Talin-R-15 was a gift from Michael Davidson (Addgene plasmid # 54952 ; http://n2t.net/addgene:54952 ; RRID:Addgene_54952)
