[The description below was written by a language model from this plasmid's Addgene catalogue record.]
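Description:
mApple-Talin-R-15 is a mammalian expression plasmid that produces a fluorescent fusion of the red-orange fluorescent protein mApple to the rod domain of mouse talin (Talin R, derived from the mouse talin reference transcript). It is built on an mApple backbone of about 4.75 kb without the insert. The fusion is driven by the CMV promoter, a strong constitutive promoter for mammalian cells, and the listed 3′ sequencing primer suggests that an SV40 polyadenylation signal follows the open reading frame. mApple is supplied by the backbone and sits at the N terminus of the talin fragment. The "15" in the name may refer to a linker length between the two parts, but the record does not say so. The cloning method is recorded as unknown, and no feature table is provided, so the exact boundaries of the rod domain fragment and the origin of replication are not stated.

The plasmid is maintained in E. coli at high copy number under kanamycin selection. A neomycin resistance marker allows G418 selection of transfected mammalian cells, so stable lines can be made as well as transient transfectants.

The construct is intended as a localization marker for focal adhesions. Talin links integrins to the actin cytoskeleton, and the rod domain is known to contain binding sites for vinculin and actin, so the tagged fragment is expected to label adhesion sites in live or fixed cells. The reported spectral properties are excitation at 568 nm and emission at 592 nm, which suits the fusion to multicolour imaging alongside green or far-red probes.
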