>Addgene plasmid #54952 | mApple-Talin-R-15 | depositor partial sequence | sequence record 85340 | insert sequence
AACGTCAGATCCGCTAGCGCTACCGGTCGCCACCATGGTGAGCAAGGGCGAGGAGAATAACATGGCCATC
ATCAAGGAGTTCATGCGCTTCAAGGTGCACATGGAGGGCTCCGTGAACGGCCACGAGTTCGAGATCGAGG
GCGAGGGCGAGGGCCGCCCCTACGAGGCCTTTCAGACCGCTAAGCTGAAGGTGACCAAGGGTGGCCCCCT
GCCCTTCGCCTGGGACATCCTGTCCCCTCAGTTCATGTACGGCTCCAAGGTCTACATTAAGCACCCAGCC
GACATCCCCGACTACTTCAAGCTGTCCTTCCCCGAGGGCTTCAGGTGGGAGCGCGTGATGAACTTCGAGG
ACGGCGGCATTATTCACGTTAACCAGGACTCCTCCCTGCAGGACGGCGTGTTCATCTACAAGGTGAAGCT
GCGCGGCACCAACTTCCCCTCCGACGGCCCCGTAATGCAGAAGAAGACCATGGGCTGGGAGGCCTCCGAG
GAGCGGATGTACCCCGAGGACGGCGCCCTGAAGAGCGAGATCAAGAAGAGGCTGAAGCTGAAGGACGGCG
GCCACTACGCCGCCGAGGTCAAGACCACCTACAAGGCCAAGAAGCCCGTGCAGCTGCCCGGCGCCTACAT
CGTCGACATCAAGTTGGACATCGTGTCCCACAACGAGGACTACACCATCGTGGAACAGTACGAACGCGCC
GAGGGCCGCCACTCCACCGGCGGCATGGACGAGCTGTACAAGTCCGGACTCAGATCTCGAGCTCAAGCTA
GCTTCGAATTCGCCACCATGCAGCAGTACAACCGAGTGGGGAAAGTGGAGCACGGCTCTGTGGCTCTGCC
AGCCATCATGCGCTCTGGAGCCTCTGGTCCTGAGAATTTCCAGGTGGGGAGCATGCCACCTGCCCAGCAG
CAGATCACCAGTGGCCAGATGCACCGAGGACACATGCCACCTCTGACTTCAGCCCAGCAGGCGCTCACTG
GAACCATTAACTCCAGCATGCAGGCTGTGCAGGCTGCCCAGGCCACTCTGGATGACTTTGAGACTCTACC
CCCTCTTGGCCAGGATGCTGCCTCCAAAGCTTGGCGTAAGAACAAGATGGATGAATCAAAGCATGAGATC
CACTCCCAGGTAGATGCCATCACAGCTGGCACTGCCTCTGTGGTAAACCTGACAGCAGGAGATCCTGCAG
AGACAGACTATACAGCAGTGGGCTGTGCAGTCACCACCATCTCTTCCAACCTGACGGAGATGTCCCGTGG
GGTGAAGCTATTGGCTGCCCTGCTGGAGGATGAAGGCGGCAATGGCCGGCCCCTTCTGCAAGCAGCAAAG
GGCCTTGCAGGGGCTGTGTCGGAACTGCTTCGCAGTGCTCAGCCCGCCAGCGCTGAGCCTCGTCAGAACC
TGCTGCAGGCAGCCGGGAACGTGGGCCAGGCCAGTGGGGAGCTGTTGCAGCAAATTGGGGAAAGTGACAC
TGACCCCCACTTCCAGGATGTTCTAATGCAGCTAGCAAACGCAGTGGCAAGTGCTGCAGCCGCCCTGGTC
CTCAAGGCCAAGAGTGTGGCCCAGCGCACAGAGGATTCCGGGCTTCAGACCCAAGTGATTGCTGCAGCTA
CGCAATGTGCTCTGTCCACTTCCCAGCTGGTGGCCTGTACCAAGGTGGTAGCACCTACAATCAGCTCACC
TGTGTGCCAAGAACAGCTAGTCGAGGCTGGGCGACTGGTGGCCAAAGCTGTGGAGGGCTGTGTGTCTGCC
TCGCAAGCAGCTACAGAAGATGGACAGCTGCTTCGAGGGGTAGGAGCAGCAGCCACGGCTGTCACCCAGG
CCCTCAATGAGCTGCTGCAGCACGTGAAGGCCCACGCCACCGGAGCTGGGCCTGCCGGTCGGTATGACCA
AGCCACTGATACCATCCTCACCGTCACTGAAAACATCTTCAGCTCCATGGGTGATGCTGGGGAGATGGTG
CGCCAGGCCCGCATCCTGGCCCAAGCCACCTCAGACCTGGTCAATGCTATCAAGGCCGATGCTGAGGGGG
AGAGTGATCTGGAGAACTCTAGAAAGCTCCTGAGTGCTGCCAAGATCCTCGCTGATGCCACCGCCAAGAT
GGTGGAGGCGGCCAAGGGAGCAGCCGCCCACCCTGACAGTGAGGAACAGCAGCAGCGACTGCGTGAAGCA
GCTGAGGGGCTTCGCATGGCCACCAATGCAGCTGCGCAGAACGCCATCAAGAAGAAGTTGGTGCAGCGCC
TGGAGCATGCAGCCAAGCAAGCTGCAGCCTCTGCAACACAGACCATTGCTGCAGCCCAACATGCAGCCTC
TGCCCCCAAGGCCTCTGCGGGCCCCCAGCCCCTACTGGTGCAGAGCTGTAAGGCCGTGGCAGAGCAGATT
CCGTTGCTGGTGCAGGGTGTCCGAGGAAGTCAAGCTCAGCCTGACAGCCCTAGTGCTCAGCTCGCCCTCA
TTGCTGCCAGCCAGAGCTTCCTGCAGCCAGGTGGGAAGATGGTGGCAGCGGCAAAAGCCTCAGTGCCAAC
AATTCAGGACCAGGCTTCAGCGATGCAGCTGAGTCAGTGCGCAAAGAACCTAGGCACTGCCCTGGCCGAG
CTGCGCACTGCTGCTCAGAAGGCTCAGGAGGCATGTGGACCTTTGGAGATGGATTCTGCACTGAGTGTTG
TACAAAATCTAGAGAAAGACCTACAGGAAATAAAAGCAGCAGCTCGAGATGGCAAGCTTAAGCCCTTACC
TGGGGAAACAATGGAGAAGTGTACCCAAGATCTTGGCAACAGCACCAAAGCGGTGAGCTCTGCCATCGCC
AAGCTGCTGGGGGAGATTGCCCAGGGCAATGAGAACTATGCAGGTATTGCAGCTCGGGATGTAGCTGGTG
GACTAAGGTCACTAGCCCAGGCTGCGCGGGGTGTGGCTGCGCTGACATCAGATCCTGCAGTGCAGGCCAT
TGTGCTTGACACAGCCAGCGACGTTCTGGACAAGGCCAGCAGCCTCATTGAAGAGGCAAAAAAAGCATCT
GGACACCCAGGGGACCCAGAAAGCCAGCAAAGGCTTGCTCAGGTAGCTAAAGCAGTGACCCAAGCCCTGA
ACCGCTGTGTCAGCTGCCTGCCTGGCCAAAGAGACGTGGATAATGCCCTACGAGCCGTTGGAGATGCCAG
CAAGCGACTCCTGAGTGACTTGCTTCCTCCAAGCACGGGGACATTTCAAGAAGCACAGAGCCGATTGAAT
GAAGCTGCAGCTGGGTTAAATCAGGCCGCCACAGAACTGGTGCAAGCCTCCCGAGGAACTCCTCAGGACC
TGGCTCGGGCCTCCGGCCGATTTGGACAGGACTTCAGCACCTTCCTGGAAGCTGGTGTGGAGATGGCCGG
ACAGGCCCCGAGCCAGGAGGACCGAGCCCAGGTGGTGTCCAACCTGAAGGGCATATCCATGTCTTCAAGC
AAACTTCTCCTTGCCGCTAAGGCCTTGTCCACAGACCCTGCTTCTCCCAACCTCAAGAGTCAGCTGGCTG
CGGCTGCCCGGGCAGTGACGGACAGCATCAACCAGCTCATCACCATGTGCACCCAGCAGGCACCTGGCCA
GAAGGAGTGTGACAATGCACTTCGGCAGCTAGAGACAGTCCGAGAACTCCTGGAGAATCCAGTCCAGCCC
ATCAACGACATGTCCTACTTCGGTTGCTTGGACAGTGTCATGGAGAACTCCAAGGTCCTAGGTGAGGCCA
TGACTGGCATCTCCCAAAATGCCAAGAATGGAAATCTGCCGGAGTTTGGAGATGCCATTGCCACAGCCTC
CAAGGCTCTCTGTGGCTTCACGGAGGCAGCCGCACAGGCAGCATATCTAGTTGGTGTCTCTGACCCCAAC
AGCCAAGCTGGACAGCAAGGACTGGTGGAACCCACACAGTTTGCCCGTGCAAACCAGGCAATTCAGATGG
CCTGTCAGAGTCTGGGGGAGCCTGGCTGTACCCAGGCCCAGGTGTTATCTGCAGCCACTATTGTAGCCAA
ACACACATCTGCATTGTGTAACAGCTGTCGCCTGGCTTCCGCTAGGACTGCCAATCCCACTGCCAAGCGC
CAGTTTGTACAGTCAGCCAAGGAGGTGGCCAACAGTACAGCCAATCTTGTCAAGACCATCAAGGCACTAG
ATGGGGACTTCACAGAAGAGAACCGTGCCCAGTGCCGAGCAGCCACAGCCCCTCTGCTGGAAGCTGTGGA
TAACCTGAGTGCCTTTGCCTCCAACCCTGAGTTCTCCAGCGTCCCTGCCCAGATCAGCCCTGAGGGCAGA
GCAGCCATGGAGCCCATTGTAATCTCTGCTAAGACAATGTTGGAGAGTGCTGGAGGGCTCATCCAGACAG
CTCGGGCGTTAGCAGTCAATCCCCGAGACCCCCCACGTTGGTCTGTGCTAGCTGGCCACTCTCGGACTGT
CTCAGATTCCATCAAGAAACTTATTACAAGCATGAGGGACAAAGCCCCAGGGCAGCTGGAGTGTGAGACA
GCCATTGCGGCTCTGAACAGCTGCTTGCGGGACCTAGATCAGGCTTCGCTTGCCGCTGTCAGCCAGCAGC
TTGCTCCCCGTGAAGGAATCTCTCAAGAGGCTTTGCACACCCAGATGCTCACTGCAGTGCAAGAAATTTC
TCATCTCATTGAGCCGCTGGCCAGCGCTGCTCGGGCTGAAGCCTCCCAGCTGGGACACAAGGTGTCCCAA
ATGGCCCAGTACTTTGAACCACTCACCCTGGCTGCAGTGGGTGCTGCGTCTAAGACCCTGAGCCACCCGC
AGCAGATGGCACTTCTGGACCAGACTAAAACGTTGGCAGAGTCTGCCTTGCAGTTGCTATATACTGCCAA
GGAGGCTGGTGGTAACCCCAAGCAAGCAGCACACACCCAGGAAGCCCTGGAGGAGGCTGTGCAGATGATG
ACAGAGGCCGTAGAAGACCTGACGACGACCCTCAACGAAGCAGCCAGTGCTGCAGGAGTCGTTGGCGGCA
TGGTGGACTCTATCACTCAGGCCATCAACCAGCTAGATGAAGGACCTATGGGTGACCCAGAAGGCTCATT
CGTAGATTACCAGACAACCATGGTGAGGACAGCCAAGGCCATTGCTGTCACTGTTCAGGAGATGGTAACC
AAGTCAAACACCAGCCCTGAAGAGCTAGGCCCTCTTGCCAACCAGCTGACCAGTGACTATGGCCGACTGG
CCTCACAAGCCAAGCCTGCAGCTGTGGCTGCTGAAAATGAAGAGATAGGCGCTCACATCAAACACCGAGT
ACAGGAGCTGGGCCATGGCTGCTCTGCTCTGGTCACCAAGGCAGGTGCCTTGCAGTGTAGCCCCAGTGAT
GTCTACACCAAGAAGGAGCTCATAGAGTGTGCCCGCAGAGTGTCAGAGAAGGTCTCCCATGTTCTGGCTG
CACTCCAGGCTGGGAATCGTGGTACCCAGGCCTGCATTACAGCAGCCAGTGCTGTGTCTGGTATCATTGC
TGACCTCGACACCACCATCATGTTCGCTACTGCTGGCACACTTAACCGTGAGGGTGCTGAAACTTTTGCT
GACCACCGGGAGGGTATCTTAAAGACAGCAAAGGTTCTTGTGGAGGACACCAAGGTCCTAGTGCAGAATG
CAGCTGGGAGCCAGGAGAAGTTGGCACAAGCCGCCCAGTCCTCCGTGGCCACCATTACCCGCCTCGCTGA
TGTGGTCAAGCTCGGTGCAGCCAGCCTAGGAGCCGAAGACCCTGAAACTCAGGTGGTGCTGATCAATGCA
GTAAAGGACGTAGCCAAGGCCCTGGGTGACCTCATCAGCGCTACGAAGGCTGCAGCGGGCAAAGTTGGGG
ATGACCCTGCAGTGTGGCAGCTCAAGAACTCTGCCAAGGTGATGGTGACCAATGTGACATCATTGCTCAA
GACAGTGAAGGCTGTGGAAGATGAGGCCACCAAAGGCACACGGGCCCTAGAGAAGACCTCTACCCCTGAA
GACTTCATCCGAATGACCAAGGGTATTACTATGGCAACAGCCAAAGCCGTTGCTGCTGGCAATTCCTGTC
GACAGGAAGATGTCATTGCCACAGCCAATCTGAGCCGACGGGCTATTGCGGACATGCTTCGGGCTTGCAA
GGAAGCAGCTTTCCACCCAGAAGTGGCGCCTGATGTACGGCTCCGAGCCCTGCACTATGGCCGGGAGTGT
GCCAATGGTTACCTGGAACTGCTGGACCACGTGCTGCTGACCCTTCAGAAGCCAAACCCAGACCTGAAGC
AGCAGCTAACTGGACACTCAAAGCGGGTTGCTGGCTCTGTGACTGAGCTCATCCAGGCTGCTGAAGCCAT
GAAAGGAACAGAGTGGGTGGACCCAGAGGACCCTACTGTCATTGCTGAGAATGAGCTCTTGGGAGCCGCA
GCCGCCATCGAGGCTGCAGCCAAGAAGCTGGAGCAGCTGAAGCCCAGGGCCAAACCCAAGGAGGCGGATG
AGTCCTTGAACTTTGAGGAACAAATCCTAGAAGCTGCCAAGTCCATCGCTGCAGCCACCAGTGCACTGGT
AAAGGCTGCGTCAGCAGCCCAGAGGGAGCTGGTGGCTCAAGGAAAGGTGGGCGCCATTCCAGCCAATGCA
CTGGATGATGGGCAGTGGTCGCAGGGCCTCATTTCCGCTGCCCGTATGGTGGCTGCGGCCACCAACAATC
TGTGTGAAGCAGCTAACGCAGCTGTCCAGGGCCATGCTAGCCAGGAGAAACTCATTTCCTCAGCCAAGCA
AGTAGCTGCCTCCACAGCTCAGCTCCTGGTAGCTTGCAAGGTCAAAGCAGATCAGGACTCTGAGGCAATG
AAACGGCTCCAGGCTGCTGGCAATGCAGTGAAGAGGGCCTCAGATAACCTGGTAAAGGCGGCCCAGAAAG
CTGCAGCCTTCGAAGACCAGGAGAATGAGACGGTGGTGGTGAAGGAGAAAATGGTTGGGGGCATTGCCCA
GATTATCGCAGCACAGGAAGAGATGCTTCGGAAGGAACGAGAGCTGGAAGAGGCTCGGAAAAAGCTCGCC
CAGATCCGGCAGCAGCAGTACAAGTTCTTGCCTTCAGAGCTTCGAGACGAGCACTAAAAAAGCCCTGTGT
ATTTAATGCAGACCCAGCCCAGAGACTGTGCCTGCCACTACCAAAGCCTTCTGGGCTGCTCAGGACCCAA
GCTGCCCAACCCCAGCACTCCCCCAAAGTGCC
