>Addgene plasmid #54952 | mApple-Talin-R-15 | addgene partial sequence | sequence record 109643 | mCherry-F 5'-ccccgtaatgcagaagaaga-3'
CCCCGAGGACGGCGCCCTGAAGAGCGAGATCAAGAAGAGGCTGAAGCTGAAGGACGGCGGCCACTACGCC
GCCGAGGTCAAGACCACCTACAAGGCCAAGAAGCCCGTGCAGCTGCCCGGCGCCTACATCGTCGACATCA
AGTTGGACATCGTGTCCCACAACGAGGACTACACCATCGTGGAACAGTACGAACGCGCCGAGGGCCGCCA
CTCCACCGGCGGCATGGACGAGCTGTACAAGTCCGGACTCAGATCTCGAGCTCAAGCTAGCTTCGAATTC
GCCACCATGCAGCAGTACAACCGAGTGGGGAAAGTGGAGCACGGCTCTGTGGCTCTGCCAGCCATCATGC
GCTCTGGAGCCTCTGGTCCTGAGAATTTCCAGGTGGGGAGCATGCCACCTGCCCAGCAGCAGATCACCAG
TGGCCAGATGCACCGAGGACACATGCCACCTCTGACTTCAGCCCAGCAGGCGCTCACTGGAACCATTAAC
TCCAGCATGCAGGCTGTGCAGGCTGCCCAGGCCACTCTGGATGACTTTGAGACTCTACCCCCTCTTGGCC
AGGATGCTGCCTCCAAAGCTTGGCGTAAGAACAAGATGGATGAATCAAAGCATGAGATCCACTCCCAGGT
AGATGCCATCACAGCTGGCACTGCCTCTGTGGTAAACCTGACAGCAGGAGATCCTGCAGAGACAGACTAT
ACAGCAGTGGGCTGTGCAGTCACCACCATCTCTTCCAACCTGACGGAGATGTCCCGTGGGGTGAAGCTAT
TGGCTGCCCTGCT
